>Addgene plasmid #19014 | p40 R58Q/W207R | addgene partial sequence | sequence record 24840 | T7 5'-TAATACGACTCACTATAGGG-3'
TTGCGTAATTCCCTCTGAATATTTTGTTTACTTTAAGAAGGAGATATACCATGGGCAGCAGCCATCATCA
TCATCATCACAGCAGCGGCCTGGTGCCGCGCGGCAGCCATATGGCTAGCATGACTGGTGGACAGCAAATG
GGTCGCGGATCCGAATTCATGGCTGTGGCCCAGCAGCTGCGGGCCGAGAGTGACTTTGAACAGCTTCCGG
ATGATGTTGCCATCTCGGCCAACATTGCTGACATCGAGGAGAAGAGAGGCTTCACCAGCCACTTTGTTTT
CGTCATCGAGGTGAAGACAAAAGGAGGATCCAAGTACCTCATCTACCGCCAGTACCGCCAGTTCCATGCT
TTGCAGAGCAAGCTGGAGGAGCGCTTCGGGCCAGACAGCAAGAGCAGTGCCCTGGCCTGTACCCTGCCCA
CACTCCCAGCCAAAGTCTACGTGGGTGTGAAACAGGAGATCGCCGAGATGCGGATACCTGCCCTCAACGC
CTACATGAAGAGCCTGCTCAGCCTGCCGGTCTGGGTGCTGATGGATGAGGACGTCCGGATCTTCTTTTAC
CAGTCGCCCTATGACTCAGAGCAGGTGCCCCAGGCACTCCGCCGGCTCCGCCCGCGCACCCGGAAAGTCA
AGAGCGTGTCCCCACAGGGCAACAGCGTTGACCGCATGGCAGCTCCGAGAGCAGAGGCTCTATTTGACTT
CACTGGAAACAGCAAACTGGAGCTGAATTTCAAAGCTGGAGATGTGATCTTCCTCCTCAGTTCGGATCAA
CAANA
