>Addgene plasmid #19014 | p40 R58Q/W207R | addgene partial sequence | sequence record 24841 | 19014 with T7-term
ACTCTTTGGGCTTGTAGCAGCCGGATCTCAGTGGTGGTGGTGGTGGTGCTCGAGTCATGGCATCGTGTTG
TAGACCCTGTAGTTGTCCTTCTGCGTGATGTGCAGCTTCCAGGGGAAGAGGCGCTTCTGGGAGGGGAGGC
CACGAGCCTGCCGCACCATGAGCGCTACGTCCTCATCCGACAGCAGCCGAACCAGATCCCCCTCAGCGTC
CCGGTAATTCAGAGCTATGTCCTCTCTCTGGAACTCCCGCCTTGTGAGCTCCAGCAGGTCTTTCAATAGG
GGAGTGCTGCTGAGATCTTCCTCCACCGCGATGTCCTTGATGGTGCTGATGGTGTCTTCGTAGTAGTAGC
AACGCAGCCAGTTGGTGGGGTCGTCCTCCTCAGGGAAGTCTTTGAGGATCTTCACGAAGGAGAGAGGGAA
GATGCCCGTGGCTCCCCGGACAGTGCCCTCCAGCCTGTCTTTGTTGATCCGACTGAGGAGGAAGATCACA
TCTCCAGCTTTGAAATTCAGCTCCAGTTTGCTGTTTCCAGTGAAGTCAAATAGAGCCTCTGCTCTCGGAG
CTGCCATGCGGTCAACGCTGTTGCCCTGTGGGGACACGCTCTTGACTTTCCGGGTGCGCGGGCGGAGCCG
GCGGAGTGCCTGGGGCACCTGCTCTGAGTCTAGAGANNANNNAAAAAAAAANACCGAAACNTCCTCATCC
ATCAGCACCCAGACCGGCAGGCTGAGCAGGCTCTTCATGTAGGCGTTGAGGGCANGTTGCCGCATCTCGG
CGATCTCCTGTTTCACACCCACGTAGACTTTGGCTGGGANTGTGGGCAG
