[The description below was written by a language model from this plasmid's Addgene catalogue record.]
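Description:
p40 R58Q/W207R is a bacterial expression plasmid built on the pET28a backbone (about 5.4 kb without insert) that carries a roughly 1 kb human p40phox (NCF4) coding sequence, a cytosolic subunit of the phagocyte NADPH oxidase. It is selected with kanamycin and is recorded as high copy, with a standard cloning strain listed for propagation. No feature table is provided, so the regulatory elements are not itemised. However, pET28a is a T7 promoter/lac operator system, consistent with the T7 sequencing primer listed, and expression from such vectors normally requires a host that supplies T7 RNA polymerase. The insert was placed by restriction cloning between XhoI (5′) and EcoRI (3′) sites, and the record does not say whether these sites were preserved. The protein is fused to the backbone-encoded N-terminal His tag, which allows purification by metal-affinity chromatography.

The insert carries two point substitutions, R58Q and W207R. The record does not explain them. From general knowledge of p40phox, R58 lies in the PX domain and contributes to phosphatidylinositol 3-phosphate binding, while W207 lies in the SH3 domain, so the double mutant would be expected to impair both lipid binding and SH3-mediated interactions. This fits the associated study, which examined PI(3)P-dependent and PI(3)P-independent roles of p40phox in activating the neutrophil NADPH oxidase. The construct is therefore most plausibly used to produce recombinant His-tagged mutant p40phox in E. coli for biochemical comparison with wild-type or single-mutant protein, for example in binding or reconstitution assays, although the record does not state specific applications.
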