Addgene plasmid #19014: p40 R58Q/W207R
Depositing lab: Michael Yaffe. Depositing organization: Massachusetts Institute of Technology. Publication: Phosphatidylinositol 3-phosphate-dependent and -independent functions of p40phox in activation of the neutrophil NADPH oxidase. Bissonnette SA, Glazier CM, Stewart MQ, Brown GE, Ellson CD, Yaffe MB. J Biol Chem. 2008 Jan 25. 283(4):2108-19. 10.1074/jbc.M706639200 PubMed 18029359.
Backbone
  Vector backbone: pET28a
  Backbone manufacturer: EMD Biosciences
  Backbone size w/o insert (bp): 5369
  Vector type: Bacterial Expression
Growth in bacteria
  Bacterial resistance: Kanamycin, 50 μg/mL
  Growth temperature: 37°C
  Growth strain: DH5alpha
  Copy number: High Copy
Gene/Insert
  Gene/Insert name: p40phox (alt names: NADPH oxidase subunit; NCF4)
  Species: H. sapiens (human)
  Insert size (bp): 1019
  Mutation: R58Q/W207R
  GenBank ID: X77094
  Entrez Gene: NCF4 (a.k.a. CGD3, NCF, P40PHOX, SH3PXD4)
  Tag / fusion protein: His (N terminal on backbone)
  Cloning method: Restriction Enzyme; 5′ cloning site XhoI (unknown if destroyed); 3′ cloning site EcoRI (unknown if destroyed)
  Sequencing primers: 5′ T7
Terms and licenses: Academic/Nonprofit Terms; Industry Terms: Not Available to Industry
How to cite: p40 R58Q/W207R was a gift from Michael Yaffe (Addgene plasmid # 19014 ; http://n2t.net/addgene:19014 ; RRID:Addgene_19014)
